>Addgene plasmid #203436 | pCDNA3-HA-HA-human CMYC S62A | addgene full sequence | sequence record 403667 | Addgene NGS Result
CTGCATAAATAAAAAAAATTAGTCAGCCATGGGGCGGAGAATGGGCGGAACTGGGCGGAGTTAGGGGCGG
GATGGGCGGAGTTAGGGGCGGGACTATGGTTGCTGACTAATTGAGATGCATGCTTTGCATACTTCTGCCT
GCTGGGGAGCCTGGGGACTTTCCACACCTGGTTGCTGACTAATTGAGATGCATGCTTTGCATACTTCTGC
CTGCTGGGGAGCCTGGGGACTTTCCACACCCTAACTGACACACATTCCACAGAATTAATTCGCGTTAAAT
TTTTGTTAAATCAGCTCATTTTTTAACCAATAGGCCGAAATCGGCAAAATCCCTTATAAATCAAAAGAAT
AGACCGAGATAGGGT
[37 nt withheld, positions 366-402]
AAAGAACGTGGACTCCAACGTCAAAGG
[49 nt withheld, positions 430-478]
T
[91 nt withheld, positions 480-570]
G
[124 nt withheld, positions 572-695]
GGGGATACCCCCTAGAGCCCCAGCTGGTTCTTTCCGCCTCAGAAGCCATAGAGCCCACCGCATCCCCAGC
ATGCCTGCTATTGTCTTCCCAATCCTCCCCCTTGCTGTCCTGCCCCACCCCACCCCCCAGAATAGAATGA
CACCTACTCAGACAATGCGATGCAATTTCCTCATTTTATTAGGAAAGGACAGTGGGAGTGGCACCTTCCA
GGGTCAAGGAAGGCACGGGGGAGGGGCAAACAACAGATGGCTGGCAACTAGAAGGCACAGTCGAGGCTGA
TCAGCGAGCTCTAGCATTTAGGTGACACTATAGAATAGGGCCCTCTAGATGCATGCTCGAGCGGCCGCCA
GTGTGATGGATATCTGCAGAATTCTTACGCACAAGAGTTCCGTAGCTGTTCAAGTTTGTGTTTCAACTGT
TCTCGTCGTTTCCGCAACAAGTCCTCTTCAGAAATGAGCTTTTGCTCCTCTGCTTGGACGGACAGGATGT
ATGCTGTGGCTTTTTTAAGGATAACTACCTTGGGGGCCTTTTCATTGTTTTCCAACTCCGGGATCTGGTC
ACGCAGGGCAAAAAAGCTCCGTTTTAGCTCGTTCCTCCTCTGGCGCTCCAAGACGTTGTGTGTTCGCCTC
TTGACATTCTCCTCGGTGTCCGAGGACCTGGGGCTGGTGCATTTTCGGTTGTTGCTGATCTGTCTCAGGA
CTCTGACACTGTCCAACTTGACCCTCTTGGCAGCAGGATAGTCCTTCCGAGTGGAGGGAGGCGCTGCGTA
GTTGTGCTGATGTGTGGAGACGTGGCACCTCTTGAGGACCAGTGGGCTGTGAGGAGGTTTGCTGTGGCCT
CCAGCAGAAGGTGATCCAGACTCTGACCTTTTGCCAGGAGCCTGCCTCTTTTCCACAGAAACAACATCGA
TTTCTTCCTCATCTTCTTGTTCCTCCTCAGAGTCGCTGCTGGTGGTGGGCGGTGTCTCCTCATGGAGCAC
CAGGGGCTCGGGGCTGCCCTGCGGGGAGGACTCCGTCGAGGAGAGCAGAGAATCCGAGGACGGAGAGAAG
GCGCTGGAGTCTTGCGAGGCGCAGGACTTGGGCGAGCTGCTGTCGTTGAGAGGGTAGGGGAAGACCACCG
AGGGGTCGATGCACTCTGAGGCGGCGGCGCTCAGATCCTGCAGGTACAAGCTGGAGGTGGAGCAGACGCT
GTGGCCGCGGGCGGGGTTCGGGCTGCCGCTGTCTTTGCGCGCAGCCTGGTAGGAGGCCAGCTTCTCTGAG
ACGAGCTTGGCGGCGGCCGAGAAGCCGCTCCACATACAGTCCTGGATGATGATGTTTTTGATGAAGGTCT
CGTCGTCCGGGTCGCAGATGAAACTCTGGTTCACCATGTCTCCTCCCAGCAGCTCGGTCACCATCTCCAG
CTGGTCGGCCGTGGAGAAGCTCCCGCCACCGCCGTCGTTGTCTCCCCGAAGGGAGAAGGGTGTGACCGCA
ACGTAGGAGGGCGAGCAGAGCCCGGAGCGGCGGCTAGGGGCCAGGGGCGGGGTGGGCAGCAGCTCGAATT
TCTTCCAGATATCCTCGCTGGGCGCCGGGGGCTGCAGCTCGCTCTGCTGCTGCTGCTGGTAGAAGTTCTC
CTCCTCGTCGCAGTAGAAATACGGCTGCACCGAGTCGTAGTCGAGGTCATAGTTCCTGTTGGTGAAGCTA
ACGTTGAGGGGCATGGTGGATCCGGCGTAGTCGGGCACGTCGTAAGGGTACCCGGCGTAGTCGGGCACGT
CGTAAGGGTACATGGTGGGAGATCCGAGCTCGGTACCAAGCTTGGGTCTCCCTATAGTGAGTCGTATTAA
TTTCGATAAGCCAGTAAGCAGTGGGTTCTCTAGTTAGCCAGAGAGCTCTGCTTATATAGACCTCCCACCG
TACACGCCTACCGCCCATTTGCGTCAATGGGGCGGAGTTGTTACGACATTTTGGAAAGTCCCGTTGATTT
TGGTGCCAAAACAAACTCCCATTGACGTCAATGGGGTGGAGACTTGGAAATCCCCGTGAGTCAAACCGCT
ATCCACGCCCATTGATGTACTGCCAAAACCGCATCACCATGGTAATAGCGATGACTAATACGTAGATGTA
CTGCCAAGTAGGAAAGTCCCATAAGGTCATGTACTGGGCATAATGCCAGGCGGGCCATTTACCGTCATTG
ACGTCAATAGGGGGCGTACTTGGCATATGATACACTTGATGTACTGCCAAGTGGGCAGTTTACCGTAAAT
ACTCCACCCATTGACGTCAATGGAAAGTCCCTATTGGCGTTACTATGGGAACATACGTCATTATTGACGT
CAATGGGCGGGGGTCGTTGGGCGGTCAGCCAGGCGGGCCATTTACCGTAAGTTATGTAACGCGGAACTCC
ATATATGGGCTATGAACTAATGACCCCGTAATTGATTACTATTAATAACTAGTCAATAATCAATGTCAAC
GCGTATATCTGGCCCGTACATCGCGAAGCAGCGCAAAACGCCTAACCCTAAGCAGATTCTTCATGCAATT
GTCGGTCAAGCCTTGCCTTGTTGTAGCTTAAATTTTGCTCGCGCACTACTCAGCGACCTCCAACACACAA
GCAGGGAGCAGATACTGGCTTAACTATGCGGCATCAGAGCAGATTGTACTGAGAGTGCACCATAGGGGAT
CGGGAGATCTCCCGATCCGTCGACGTCAGGTGGCACTTTTCGGGGAAATGTGCGCGGAACCCCTATTTGT
TTATTTTTCTAAATACATTCAAATATGTATCCGCTCATGAGACAATAACCCTGATAAATGCTTCAATAAT
ATTGAAAAAGGAAGAGTATGAGTATTCAACATTTCCGTGTCGCCCTTATTCCCTTTTTTGCGGCATTTTG
CCTTCCTGTTTTTGCTCACCCAGAAACGCTGGTGAAAGTAAAAGATGCTGAAGATCAGTTGGGTGCACGA
GTGGGTTACATCGAACTGGATCTCAACAGCGGTAAGATCCTTGAGAGTTTTCGCCCCGAAGAACGTTTTC
CAATGATGAGCACTTTTAAAGTTCTGCTATGTGGCGCGGTATTATCCCGTATTGACGCCGGGCAAGAGCA
ACTCGGTCGCCGCATACACTATTCTCAGAATGACTTGGTTGAGTACTCACCAGTCACAGAAAAGCATCTT
ACGGATGGCATGACAGTAAGAGAATTATGCAGTGCTGCCATAACCATGAGTGATAACACTGCGGCCAACT
TACTTCTGACAACGATCGGAGGACCGAAGGAGCTAACCGCTTTTTTGCACAACATGGGGGATCATGTAAC
TCGCCTTGATCGTTGGGAACCGGAGCTGAATGAAGCCATACCAAACGACGAGCGTGACACCACGATGCCT
GTAGCAATGGCAACAACGTTGCGCAAACTATTAACTGGCGAACTACTTACTCTAGCTTCCCGGCAACAAT
TAATAGACTGGATGGAGGCGGATAAAGTTGCAGGACCACTTCTGCGCTCGGCCCTTCCGGCTGGCTGGTT
TATTGCTGATAAATCTGGAGCCGGTGAGCGTGGGTCTCGCGGTATCATTGCAGCACTGGGGCCAGATGGT
AAGCCCTCCCGTATCGTAGTTATCTACACGACGGGGAGTCAGGCAACTATGGATGAACGAAATAGACAGA
TCGCTGAGATAGGTGCCTCACTGATTAAGCATTGGTAACTGTCAGACCAAGTTTACTCATATATACTTTA
GATTGATTTAAAACTTCATTTTTAATTTAAAAGGATCTAGGTGAAGATCCTTTTTGATAATCTCATGACC
AAAATCCCTTAACGTGAGTTTTCGTTCCACTGAGCGTCAGACCCCGTAGAAAAGATCAAAGGATCTTCTT
GAGATCCTTTTTTTCTGCGCGTAATCTGCTGCTTGCAAACAAAAAAACCACCGCTACCAGCGGTGGTTTG
TTTGCCGGATCAAGAGCTACCAACTCTTTTTCCGAAGGTAACTGGCTTCAGCAGAGCGCAGATACCAAAT
ACTGTTCTTCTAGTGTAGCCGTAGTTAGGCCACCACTTCAAGAACTCTGTAGCACCGCCTACATACCTCG
CTCTGCTAATCCTGTTACCAGTGGCTGCTGCCAGTGGCGATAAGTCGTGTCTTACCGGGTTGGACTCAAG
ACGATAGTTACCGGATAAGGCGCAGCGGTCGGGCTGAACGGGGGGTTCGTGCACACAGCCCAGCTTGGAG
CGAACGACCTACACCGAACTGAGATACCTACAGCGTGAGCTATGAGAAAGCGCCACGCTTCCCGAAGGGA
GAAAGGCGGACAGGTATCCGGTAAGCGGCAGGGTCGGAACAGGAGAGCGCACGAGGGAGCTTCCAGGGGG
AAACGCCTGGTATCTTTATAGTCCTGTCGGGTTTCGCCACCTCTGACTTGAGCGTCGATTTTTGTGATGC
TCGTCAGGGGGGCGGAGCCTATGGAAAAACGCCAGCAACGCGGCCTTTTTACGGTTCCTGGCCTTTTGCT
GGCCTTTTGCTCACATGTTCTTTCCTGCGTTATCCCCTGATTCTGTGGATAACCGTATTACCGCCTTTGA
GTGAGCTGATACCGCTCGCCGCAGCCGAACGACCGAGCGCAGCGAGTCAGTGAGCGAGGAAGCGGAAGAG
CGCCCAATACGCAAACCGCCTCTCCCCGCGCGTTGGCCGATTCATTAATGCAGCTGGCACGACAGGTTTC
CCGACTGGAAAGCGGGCAGTGAGCGCAACGCAATTAATGTGAGTTAGCTCACTCATTAGGCACCCCAGGC
TTTACACTTTATGCTTCCGGCTCGTATGTTGTGTGGAATTGTGAGCGGATAACAATTTCACACAGGAAAC
AGCTATGACCATGATTACGCCAAGCTCTAGCTAGAGGTCGACGGTATACAGACATGATAAGATACATTGA
TGAGTTTGGACAAACCACAACTAGAATGCAGTGAAAAAAATGCTTTATTTGTGAAATTTGTGATGCTATT
GCTTTATTTGTAACCATTATAAGCTGCAATAAACAAGTTGGGGTGGGCGAAGAACTCCAGCATGAGATCC
CCGCGCTGGAGGATCATCCAGCCGGCGTCCCGGAAAACGATTCCGAAGCCCAACCTTTCATAGAAGGCGG
CGGTGGAATCGAAATCTCGTGATGGCAGGTTGGGCGTCGCTTGGTCGGTCATTTCGAACCCCAGAGTCCC
GCTCAGAAGAACTCGTCAAGAAGGCGATAGAAGGCGATGCGCTGCGAATCGGGAGCGGCGATACCGTAAA
GCACGAGGAAGCGGTCAGCCCATTCGCCGCCAAGCTCTTCAGCAATATCACGGGTAGCCAACGCTATGTC
CTGATAGCGGTCCGCCACACCCAGCCGGCCACAGTCGATGAATCCAGAAAAGCGGCCATTTTCCACCATG
ATATTCGGCAAGCAGGCATCGCCATGGGTCACGACGAGATCCTCGCCGTCGGGCATGCGCGCCTTGAGCC
TGGCGAACAGTTCGGCTGGCGCGAGCCCCTGATGCTCTTCGTCCAGATCATCCTGATCGACAAGACCGGC
TTCCATCCGAGTACGTGCTCGCTCGATGCGATGTTTCGCTTGGTGGTCGAATGGGCAGGTAGCCGGATCA
AGCGTATGCAGCCGCCGCATTGCATCAGCCATGATGGATACTTTCTCGGCAGGAGCAAGGTGAGATGACA
GGAGATCCTGCCCCGGCACTTCGCCCAATAGCAGCCAGTCCCTTCCCGCTTCAGTGACAACGTCGAGCAC
AGCTGCGCAAGGAACGCCCGTCGTGGCCAGCCACGATAGCCGCGCTGCCTCGTCCTGCAGTTCATTCAGG
GCACCGGACAGGTCGGTCTTGACAAAAAGAACCGGGCGCCCCTGCGCTGACAGCCGGAACACGGCGGCAT
CAGAGCAGCCGATTGTCTGTTGTGCCCAGTCATAGCCGAATAGCCTCTCCACCCAAGCGGCCGGAGAACC
TGCGTGCAATCCATCTTGTTCAATCATGCGAAACGATCCTCATCCTGTCTCTTGATCAGATCCGAAAATG
GATATACAAGCTCCCGGGAGCTTTTTGCAAAAGCCTAGGCCTCCAAAAAAGCCTCCTCACTACTTCTGGA
ATAGCTCAGAGGCAGAGGCGGCCTCGGCCT
Features (pLannotate 1.2.2; 21 found; start..end, strand, type, name):
    267..695     -  rep_origin     f1 ori (sequence partly withheld): f1 bacteriophage origin of replication; arrow indicates direction of (+) strand synthesis
    716..737     -  promoter       SV40 promoter (fragment): SV40 enhancer and early promoter
    741..965     -  polyA_signal   bGH poly(A) signal: bovine growth hormone polyadenylation signal
    991..1009    +  promoter       SP6 promoter: promoter for bacteriophage SP6 RNA polymerase
   1070..2389    -  CDS            c-Myc: human c-Myc proto-oncogene
   2496..2514    -  promoter       T7 promoter: promoter for bacteriophage T7 RNA polymerase
   2530..2563    -  LTR            5' LTR (truncated) (fragment): truncated 5' long terminal repeat (LTR) from HIV-1
   2559..2762    -  promoter       CMV promoter: human cytomegalovirus (CMV) immediate early promoter
   2763..3142    -  enhancer       CMV enhancer: human cytomegalovirus immediate early enhancer
   3297..3349    +  misc_feature   bom (fragment): basis of mobility region from pBR322
   3408..3512    +  promoter       AmpR promoter: bla
   3513..4373    +  CDS            AmpR: β-lactamase; bla; confers resistance to ampicillin, carbenicillin, and related antibiotics
   4544..5132    +  rep_origin     ori: high-copy-number ColE1/pMB1/pBR322/pUC origin of replication
   5315..5407    +  CDS            lacI (fragment): lac repressor; lacI; The lac repressor binds to the lac operator to inhibit transcription in E. coli. This inhibition can be relieved by adding lactose or isopropyl-β-D-thiogalactopyranoside (IPTG).
   5420..5441    +  protein_bind   CAP binding site: CAP binding activates transcription in the presence of cAMP. E. coli catabolite activator protein
   5456..5486    +  promoter       lac promoter: promoter for the E. coli lac operon
   5494..5510    +  protein_bind   lac operator: The lac repressor binds to the lac operator to inhibit transcription in E. coli. This inhibition can be relieved by adding lactose or isopropyl-β-D-thiogalactopyranoside (IPTG). lac repressor encoded by lacI
   5583..5704    -  polyA_signal   SV40 poly(A) signal: SV40 polyadenylation signal
   5699..5857    -  CDS            ble (fragment): BLE_KLEPN - Experimental evidence at protein level: Swiss-Prot protein existence level 1. Binding protein with a strong affinity to the bleomycin family of antibiotics. Binds to CL990; an antimitotic-antibiotic compound. From Klebsiella pneumoniae.
   5881..6672    -  CDS            neo: KKA2_KLEPN - Also known as kan, nptII. Experimental evidence at protein level: Swiss-Prot protein existence level 1. Resistance to kanamycin, neomycin, paromomycin, ribostamycin, butirosin and gentamicin B. From Klebsiella pneumoniae.
   6739..253     -  promoter       SV40 promoter (across the origin): SV40 enhancer and early promoter
