[The description below was written by a language model from this plasmid's Addgene catalogue record and pLannotate feature annotations shown in this document.]
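Description:
pCDNA3-HA-HA-human CMYC S62A is a mammalian expression plasmid built on the Invitrogen pcDNA3 backbone, with a full sequence record of about 6.8 kb. It is propagated in E. coli through a high-copy ColE1/pUC-type origin and selected with ampicillin via the β-lactamase gene and its own promoter. An f1 origin is also present, which can support single-stranded DNA production. For selection in mammalian cells, the plasmid carries a neomycin phosphotransferase (neo) cassette driven by the SV40 enhancer/early promoter and terminated by an SV40 poly(A) signal, the standard arrangement for G418 selection of stable transfectants. The short lac regulatory elements, the lacI, ble and bom fragments, and the brief match to an HIV-1 LTR in the feature table appear to be backbone remnants or incidental annotation hits rather than functional parts of the design.

The payload is human MYC (c-Myc) carrying an S62A substitution, which replaces serine 62 with a non-phosphorylatable alanine. According to the catalogue entry, the protein carries two HA epitope tags at its N terminus for detection or immunoprecipitation; the tags are not separately annotated in the feature table, although there is unannotated space between the T7 promoter and the start of the c-Myc coding sequence. Expression is driven by the CMV immediate early enhancer and promoter and terminated by the bovine growth hormone poly(A) signal. T7 and SP6 promoters flank the insert and could allow in vitro transcription. The cloning sites used are not recorded. The stated purpose is mammalian expression of MYC, and the associated publication concerns RUNX3-mediated inactivation of MYC and recruitment of the GSK3β-FBXW7 cascade, a context in which a serine 62 mutant would be relevant.
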