Addgene plasmid #203436: pCDNA3-HA-HA-human CMYC S62A
Purpose: Mammalian expression of MYC
Depositing lab: Yoshiaki Ito. Depositing organization: National University of Singapore. Publication: RUNX3 inactivates oncogenic MYC through disruption of MYC/MAX complex and subsequent recruitment of GSK3beta-FBXW7 cascade. Oei V, Chuang LSH, Matsuo J, Srivastava S, Teh M, Ito Y. Commun Biol. 2023 Jul 3;6(1):689. doi: 10.1038/s42003-023-05037-0. PubMed 37400551.
Backbone
  Vector backbone: pcDNA3
  Backbone manufacturer: Invitrogen
  Vector type: Mammalian Expression
Growth in bacteria
  Bacterial resistance: Ampicillin, 100 μg/mL
  Growth temperature: 37°C
  Growth strain: DH5alpha
  Copy number: High Copy
Gene/Insert
  Gene/Insert name: MYC
  Species: H. sapiens (human)
  Mutation: S62A
  Entrez Gene: MYC (a.k.a. MRTL, MYCC, bHLHe39, c-Myc)
  Tag / fusion protein: 2 x HA (N terminal on insert)
  Cloning method: Restriction Enzyme; 5′ cloning site Unknown (unknown if destroyed)
  Sequencing primers: 5′ CMV-F; 3′ BGHrev
Terms and licenses: Academic/Nonprofit Terms; Industry Terms: Not Available to Industry
How to cite: pCDNA3-HA-HA-human CMYC S62A was a gift from Yoshiaki Ito (Addgene plasmid # 203436 ; http://n2t.net/addgene:203436 ; RRID:Addgene_203436)
